>Addgene plasmid #220870 | CD55-Delta1 | addgene full sequence | sequence record 443041 | Addgene NGS Result
AAACTCCCATTGACGTCAATGGGGTGGAGACTTGGAAATCCCCGTGAGTCAAACCGCTATCCACGCCCAT
TGATGTACTGCCAAAACCGCATCACCATGGTAATAGCGATGACTAATACGTAGATGTACTGCCAAGTAGG
AAAGTCCCATAAGGTCATGTACTGGGCATAATGCCAGGCGGGCCATTTACCGTCATTGACGTCAATAGGG
GGCGTACTTGGCATATGATACACTTGATGTACTGCCAAGTGGGCAGTTTACCGTAAATACTCCACCCATT
GACGTCAATGGAAAGTCCCTATTGGCGTTACTATGGGAACATACGTCATTATTGACGTCAATGGGCGGGG
GTCGTTGGGCGGTCAGCCAGGCGGGCCATTTACCGTAAGTTATGTAACGCGGAACTCCATATATGGGCTA
TGAACTAATGACCCCGTAATTGATTACTATTAATAACTAATGCATGGCGGTAATACGGTTATCCACAGAA
TCAGGGGATAACGCAGGAAAGAACATGTGAGCAAAAGGCCAGCAAAAGGCCAGGAACCGTAAAAAGGCCG
CGTTGCTGGCGTTTTTCCATAGGCTCCGCCCCCCTGACGAGCATCACAAAAATCGACGCTCAAGTCAGAG
GTGGCGAAACCCGACAGGACTATAAAGATACCAGGCGTTTCCCCCTGGAAGCTCCCTCGTGCGCTCTCCT
GTTCCGACCCTGCCGCTTACCGGATACCTGTCCGCCTTTCTCCCTTCGGGAAGCGTGGCGCTTTCTCATA
GCTCACGCTGTAGGTATCTCAGTTCGGTGTAGGTCGTTCGCTCCAAGCTGGGCTGTGTGCACGAACCCCC
CGTTCAGCCCGACCGCTGCGCCTTATCCGGTAACTATCGTCTTGAGTCCAACCCGGTAAGACACGACTTA
TCGCCACTGGCAGCAGCCACTGGTAACAGGATTAGCAGAGCGAGGTATGTAGGCGGTGCTACAGAGTTCT
TGAAGTGGTGGCCTAACTACGGCTACACTAGAAGAACAGTATTTGGTATCTGCGCTCTGCTGAAGCCAGT
TACCTTCGGAAAAAGAGTTGGTAGCTCTTGATCCGGCAAACAAACCACCGCTGGTAGCGGTGGTTTTTTT
GTTTGCAAGCAGCAGATTACGCGCAGAAAAAAAGGATCTCAAGAAGATCCTTTGATCTTTTCTACGGGGT
CTGACGCTCAGTGGAACGAAAACTCACGTTAAGGGATTTTGGTCATGAGATTATCAAAAAGGATCTTCAC
CTAGATCCTTTTAAATTAAAAATGAAGTTTTAAATCAATCTAAAGTATATATGAGTAACCTGAGGCTATG
GCAGGGCCTGCCGCCCCGACGTTGGCTGCGAGCCCTGGGCCTTCACCCGAACTTGGGGGGTGGGGTGGGG
AAAAGGAAGAAACGCGGGCGTATTGGCCCCAATGGGGTCTCGGTGGGGTATCGACAGAGTGCCAGCCCTG
GGACCGAACCCCGCGTTTATGAACAAACGACCCAACACCGTGCGTTTTATTCTGTCTTTTTATTGCCGTC
ATAGCGCGGGTTCCTTCCGGTATTGTCTCCTTCCGTGTTTCAGTTAGCCTCCCCCTAGGGTGGGCGAAGA
ACTCCAGCATGAGATCCCCGCGCTGGAGGATCATCCAGCCGGCGTCCCGGAAAACGATTCCGAAGCCCAA
CCTTTCATAGAAGGCGGCGGTGGAATCGAAATCTCGTGATGGCAGGTTGGGCGTCGCTTGGTCGGTCATT
TCGAACCCCAGAGTCCCGCTCAGAAGAACTCGTCAAGAAGGCGATAGAAGGCGATGCGCTGCGAATCGGG
AGCGGCGATACCGTAAAGCACGAGGAAGCGGTCAGCCCATTCGCCGCCAAGCTCTTCAGCAATATCACGG
GTAGCCAACGCTATGTCCTGATAGCGGTCCGCCACACCCAGCCGGCCACAGTCGATGAATCCAGAAAAGC
GGCCATTTTCCACCATGATATTCGGCAAGCAGGCATCGCCATGGGTCACGACGAGATCCTCGCCGTCGGG
CATGCTCGCCTTGAGCCTGGCGAACAGTTCGGCTGGCGCGAGCCCCTGATGCTCTTCGTCCAGATCATCC
TGATCGACAAGACCGGCTTCCATCCGAGTACGTGCTCGCTCGATGCGATGTTTCGCTTGGTGGTCGAATG
GGCAGGTAGCCGGATCAAGCGTATGCAGCCGCCGCATTGCATCAGCCATGATGGATACTTTCTCGGCAGG
AGCAAGGTGAGATGACAGGAGATCCTGCCCCGGCACTTCGCCCAATAGCAGCCAGTCCCTTCCCGCTTCA
GTGACAACGTCGAGCACAGCTGCGCAAGGAACGCCCGTCGTGGCCAGCCACGATAGCCGCGCTGCCTCGT
CTTGCAGTTCATTCAGGGCACCGGACAGGTCGGTCTTGACAAAAAGAACCGGGCGCCCCTGCGCTGACAG
CCGGAACACGGCGGCATCAGAGCAGCCGATTGTCTGTTGTGCCCAGTCATAGCCGAATAGCCTCTCCACC
CAAGCGGCCGGAGAACCTGCGTGCAATCCATCTTGTTCAATCATGCGAAACGATCCTCATCCTGTCTCTT
GATCGATCTTTGCAAAAGCCTAGGCCTCCAAAAAAGCCTCCTCACTACTTCTGGAATAGCTCAGAGGCCG
AGGCGGCCTCGGCCTCTGCATAAATAAAAAAAATTAGTCAGCCATGGGGCGGAGAATGGGCGGAACTGGG
CGGAGTTAGGGGCGGGATGGGCGGAGTTAGGGGCGGGACTATGGTTGCTGACTAATTGAGATGCATGCTT
TGCATACTTCTGCCTGCTGGGGAGCCTGGGGACTTTCCACACCTGGTTGCTGACTAATTGAGATGCATGC
TTTGCATACTTCTGCCTGCTGGGGAGCCTGGGGACTTTCCACACCCTAACTGACACACATTCCACAGCTG
GTTCTTTCCGCCTCAGGACTCTTCCTTTTTCAATATTATTGAAGCATTTATCAGGGTTATTGTCTCATGA
GCGGATACATATTTGAATGTATTTAGAAAAATAAACAAATAGGGGTTCCGCGCACATTTCCCCGAAAAGT
GCCACCTG
[124 nt withheld, positions 3089-3212]
C
[91 nt withheld, positions 3214-3304]
A
[49 nt withheld, positions 3306-3354]
CCTTTGACGTTGGAGTCCACGTTCTTT
[37 nt withheld, positions 3382-3418]
ACCCTATCTCGGTCTATTCTTTTGATTTATAAGGGATTTTGCCGATTTCGGCCTATTGGTTAAAAAATGA
GCTGATTTAACAAAAATTTAACGCGAATTTTAACAAAATATTAACGCTTACAATTTACGCCTTAAGATAC
ATTGATGAGTTTGGACAAACCACAACTAGAATGCAGTGAAAAAAATGCTTTATTTGTGAAATTTGTGATG
CTATTGCTTTATTTGTAACCATTATAAGCTGCAATAAACAAGTTAACAACAACAATTGCATTCATTTTAT
GTTTCAGGTTCAGGGGGAGGTGTGGGAGGTTTTTTAAAGCAAGTAAAACCTCTACAAATGTGGTATGGCT
GATTATGATCTAGAGTCGCGGCCGCTTACTTGTACAGCTCGTCCATGCCGAGAGTGATCCCGGCGGCGGT
CACGAACTCCAGCAGGACCATGTGATCGCGCTTCTCGTTGGGGTCTTTGCTCAGCTTGGACTGGGTGCTC
AGGTAGTGGTTGTCGGGCAGCAGCACGGGGCCGTCGCCGATGGGGGTGTTCTGCTGGTAGTGGTCGGCGA
GCTGCACGCTGCCGTCCTCGATGTTGTGGCGGATCTTGAAGTTCACCTTGATGCCGTTCTTCTGCTTGTC
GGCCATGATATAGACGTTGTGGCTGTTGTAGTTGTACTCCAGCTTGTGCCCCAGGATGTTGCCGTCCTCC
TTGAAGTCGATGCCCTTCAGCTCGATGCGGTTCACCAGGGTGTCGCCCTCGAACTTCACCTCGGCGCGGG
TCTTGTAGTTGCCGTCGTCCTTGAAGAAGATGGTGCGCTCCTGGACGTAGCCTTCGGGCATGGCGGACTT
GAAGAAGTCGTGCTGCTTCATGTGGTCGGGGTAGCGGCTGAAGCACTGCACGCCGTAGGTCAGGGTGGTC
ACGAGGGTGGGCCAGGGCACGGGCAGCTTGCCGGTGGTGCAGATGAACTTCAGGGTCAGCTTGCCGTAGG
TGGCATCGCCCTCGCCCTCGCCGGACACGCTGAACTTGTGGCCGTTTACGTCGCCGTCCAGCTCGACCAG
GATGGGCACCACCCCGGTGAACAGCTCCTCGCCCTTGCTCACCATGGTGGCCATGGTTGTGGCCATATTA
TCATCGTGTTTTTCAAAGGAAAACCACGTCCCCGTGGTTCGGGGGGCCTAGACGTTTTTTTAACCTCGAC
TAAACACATGTAAAGCATGTGTACCGAGGCCCCAGATCAGATCCCATACAATGGGGTACCTTCTGGGCAT
CCTTCAGCCCCTTGTTGAATACGCTTGAGGAGAGCCATTTGACTCTTTCCACAACTATCCAACTCACAAC
GTGGCACTGGGGTTGTGCCGCCTTTGCAGGTGTATCTTATACACGTGGCTTTTGGCCGCAGAGGCACCTG
TCGCCAGGTGGGGGGTTCCGCTGCCTGCAAAGGGTCGCTACAGACGTTGTTTGTCTTCAAGAAGCTTCCA
GAGGAACTGCTTCCTTCACGACATTCAACAGACCTTGCATTCCTTTGGCGAGAGGGGAAAGACCCCTAGG
AATGCTCGTCAAGAAGACAGGGCCAGGTTTCCGGGCCCTCACATTGCCAAAAGACGGCAATATGGTGGAA
AATAACATATAGACAAACGCACACCGGCCTTATTCCAAGCGGCTTCGGCCAGTAACGTTAGGGGGGGGGG
AGGGAGAGGGGCGGATCCCTAAGTCAGCAAGCCCATGGTTACTAGCGTCCCAAGCAAACCTGTCAACGTG
AAACACGTGTGCCCAGATAGAAGACGGGTAGTACCTGAAGTGGTTCCACTTCCTTTATTTGGGGTTGTTT
CATGAAAATGCTTGGTTGTCCTGGAAACAGGTGTACTCCGTGTTGCTTGAGCATTTGGTGTGGTGGTTTT
TGTGGTGGTTTTCTGAGAAGTTGGTGAGACTTCTGTAGTTGGAACATTTACTGTGGTAGGTTTCTGAACT
GTTGGTGGGACCTTGGAAGTTAGAGATTTTCCTCTGCATTCAGGTGGTGGGCCACTCCACTCTCCTTCAT
CATTATTCACAGTACAATAAATAGAGTGCTCTCCAATCATGGTGAATCCTTTATTACATGCATACGTTAC
AGACTGTCTATATCCATAATGGTCACGTTCCCCTTGAATTATTCCATTGTCAATTTGTGGTGGTGCTGGA
CAATAAATTTCTCTGCACTCTGGCAACGGGTCACTCCACTGGACAGAGCTGCCTGAAATAAGACAAAAAC
TAGAAGTCGAGCCAAATAATTTGTACCCTGTGTTACACGAGAAGGAGATGGTTGCACCAAATAATATGCC
ACCTGGTACATCAATCTGACCATTTCGTATTTCTCCCGGATTAGGGCATGATTTCTTTTTACAAAATTCG
ACTGCTGTGGACCATTTTAAATTCTGAAGGCAAGTCAGTTTTGGTGATAGAGAAGGTTCTCTTCTGTAAC
CTGGACGGCACTCATATTCCACAACAGTACCGACTGGAAAATAATTCTGAGTGATATAAGGCTGTTTGAG
GGATGCAGAATTTAGCCTTGTTGGCACCTCGCAGCTACGACCCCACACGGCCGGCAGGCACAACAGCACC
AGCAGCAGCAGCCGGGGCAGCTCCCCGAGGAGGGGCAGCGCCGCGGGCACGCTCGGCCGCGCGACGGTCA
TGGTGGCCTCGAGATCTGAGTCCGGTAGCGCTAGCGGATCTGACGGTTCACTAAACCAGCTCTGCTTATA
TAGACCTCCCACCGTACACGCCTACCGCCCATTTGCGTCAATGGGGCGGAGTTGTTACGACATTTTGGAA
AGTCCCGTTGATTTTGGTGCCAAAAC
Features (pLannotate 1.2.2; 16 found; start..end, strand, type, name):
     96..399     -  enhancer       CMV enhancer: human cytomegalovirus immediate early enhancer
    574..1162    -  rep_origin     ori: high-copy-number ColE1/pMB1/pBR322/pUC origin of replication
   1384..1400    +  polyA_signal   bGH poly(A) signal (fragment): bovine growth hormone polyadenylation signal
   1491..1538    -  polyA_signal   HSV TK poly(A) signal: herpes simplex virus thymidine kinase polyadenylation signal (Cole and Stacy, 1985)
   1597..1749    -  CDS            ble (fragment): BLE_KLEPN - Experimental evidence at protein level: Swiss-Prot protein existence level 1. Binding protein with a strong affinity to the bleomycin family of antibiotics. Binds to CL990; an antimitotic-antibiotic compound. From Klebsiella pneumoniae.
   1770..2564    -  CDS            NeoR/KanR: aminoglycoside phosphotransferase from Tn5; aph(3')-II (or nptII); confers resistance to neomycin, kanamycin, and G418 (Geneticin®)
   2599..2956    -  promoter       SV40 promoter: SV40 enhancer and early promoter
   2958..3062    -  promoter       AmpR promoter: bla
   3089..3517    +  rep_origin     f1 ori (sequence partly withheld): f1 bacteriophage origin of replication; arrow indicates direction of (+) strand synthesis
   3551..3672    -  polyA_signal   SV40 poly(A) signal: SV40 polyadenylation signal
   3695..3778    -  CDS            large T antigen (fragment): large T antigen from SV40 (simian virus 40)
   3794..4513    -  CDS            mEGFP: enhanced GFP with monomerizing A206K mutation (Zacharias et al., 2002) mammalian codon-optimized
   4523..5109    -  misc_feature   IRES2: internal ribosome entry site (IRES) of the encephalomyocarditis virus (EMCV)
   5120..6079    -  CDS            CD55 (fragment): DAF_HUMAN - Also known as CR, DAF. Experimental evidence at protein level: Swiss-Prot protein existence level 1. (Microbial infection) Acts as a receptor for Human echoviruses 6, 7, 11, 12, 20 and 21. From Homo sapiens (Human).
   6086..6113    -  misc_feature   MCS (fragment): multiple cloning site
   6136..95      -  promoter       CMV promoter (across the origin): human cytomegalovirus (CMV) immediate early promoter
