[The description below was written by a language model from this plasmid's Addgene catalogue record and pLannotate feature annotations shown in this document.]
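Description:
CD55-Delta1 is a mammalian expression plasmid built on the mEGFP-C1 backbone (6,244 bp in total) that carries a deletion variant of human CD55 (decay-accelerating factor, DAF). The 963 bp insert lacks the first short consensus repeat (SCR) domain, corresponding to removal of amino acids 35 to 95. It was assembled by Gibson cloning, with part of the plasmid derived from an ORFeome collection clone. In bacteria the plasmid replicates at high copy from a ColE1/pUC-type origin and is selected with kanamycin. The same Tn5 NeoR/KanR gene sits behind tandem bacterial (AmpR) and SV40 early promoters and is terminated by the HSV TK polyadenylation signal, so it also permits G418 selection of transfected mammalian cells. An f1 origin is present as well.

The expression cassette is driven by the CMV immediate early enhancer and promoter. It reads through a remnant of the multiple cloning site into the CD55 coding sequence and ends at the SV40 polyadenylation signal. The catalogue entry lists EGFP as a C-terminal tag on the backbone. The feature table, however, shows an EMCV IRES2 element between the CD55 open reading frame and monomeric EGFP (the A206K variant). That layout points to a bicistronic transcript in which mEGFP is translated separately as a marker of transfected cells rather than fused to CD55, although the record does not comment on the difference.

The stated purpose is simply expression of this CD55 variant in mammalian cells. A domain deletion of this kind lends itself to mapping which SCR domains are needed for particular CD55 interactions or functions, but the record does not name a specific application.
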