Addgene plasmid #220870: CD55-Delta1
Purpose: Expresses CD55 variant in mammalian cells
Depositing lab: Ferenc Scheeren. Depositing organization: Leiden University Medical Center.
Backbone
  Vector backbone: mEGFP-C1
  Backbone size w/o insert (bp): 4712
  Total vector size (bp): 6244
  Vector type: Mammalian Expression
  Selectable markers: Neomycin (select with G418)
Growth in bacteria
  Bacterial resistance: Kanamycin, 50 μg/mL
  Growth temperature: 37°C
  Growth strain: DH5alpha
  Copy number: High Copy
Gene/Insert
  Gene/Insert name: CD55 Delta-1
  Species: H. sapiens (human)
  Insert size (bp): 963
  Mutation: Delta-1, the first short consensus repeat (SCR) domain is deleted: amino acids (35 to 95)
  Promoter: CMV
  Tag / fusion protein: EGFP (C terminal on backbone)
  Cloning method: Gibson Cloning
  Sequencing primers: 5′ CGCAAATGGGCGGTAGGCGTG; 3′ GCATTCCTTTGGCGAGAG
Resource information
  A portion of this plasmid was derived from a plasmid made by: ORFeome collection library from Horizon Discovery
Terms and licenses: Academic/Nonprofit Terms; Industry Terms: Not Available to Industry
How to cite: CD55-Delta1 was a gift from Ferenc Scheeren (Addgene plasmid # 220870 ; http://n2t.net/addgene:220870 ; RRID:Addgene_220870)
